>Addgene plasmid #250585 | pEM102 | addgene full sequence | sequence record 498560 | Addgene NGS Result
TTGAGATCCTTTTTTTCTGCGCGTAATCTGCTGCTTGCAAACAAAAAAACCACCGCTACCAGCGGTGGTT
TGTTTGCCGGATCAAGAGCTACCAACTCTTTTTCCGAAGGTAACTGGCTTCAGCAGAGCGCAGATACCAA
ATACTGTCCTTCTAGTGTAGCCGTAGTTAGGCCACCACTTCAAGAACTCTGTAGCACCGCCTACATACCT
CGCTCTGCTAATCCTGTTACCAGTGGCTGCTGCCAGTGGCGATAAGTCGTGTCTTACCGGGTTGGACTCA
AGACGATAGTTACCGGATAAGGCGCAGCGGTCGGGCTGAACGGGGGGTTCGTGCACACAGCCCAGCTTGG
AGCGAACGACCTACACCGAACTGAGATACCTACAGCGTGAGCTATGAGAAAGCGCCACGCTTCCCGAAGG
GAGAAAGGCGGACAGGTATCCGGTAAGCGGCAGGGTCGGAACAGGAGAGCGCACGAGGGAGCTTCCAGGG
GGAAACGCCTGGTATCTTTATAGTCCTGTCGGGCTTCGCCACCTCTGACTTGAGCGTCGACTTTTGTGAT
GCTCGTCAGGGGGGCGGAGCCTATGGAAAAACGCCAGCAACGCGGCCTTTTTACGGTTCCTGGCCTTTTG
CTGGCCTTTTGCTCACATGTTCTTTCCTGCGTTATCCCCTGATTCTGTGGATAACCGTATTACCGCCTTT
GAGTGAGCTGATACCGCTCGCCGCAGCCGAACGACCGAGCGCAGCGAGTCAGTGAGCGAGGAAGCGGAAG
AGCGCCTGATGCGGTATTTTCTCCTTACGCATCTGTGCGGTATTTCACACCGCATATGGTGCACTCTCAG
TACAATCTGCTCTGACGCCGCATAGTTAAGCCAGTATACACTCCGCTATCGCTACGTGACTGGGTCATGG
CTGCGCCCCGACACCCGCCAACACCCGCTGACGCGCCCTGACGGGCTTGTCTGCTCCCGGCATCCGCTTA
CAGACAAGCTGTGACCGTCTCCGGGAGCTGCATGTGTCAGAGGTTTTCACCGTCATCACCGAAACGCGCG
AGGCAGGGTGCCTTGATGTGGGCGCCGGCGGTCGAGTGGCGACGGCGCGGCTTGTCCGCGCCCTGGTAGA
TTGCCTGGCCGTAGGCCAGCCATTTTTGAGCGGCCAGCGGCCGCGATAGGCCGACGCGAAGCGGCGGGGC
GTAGGGAGCGCAGCGACCGAAGGGTAGGCGCTTTTTGCAGCTCTTCGGCTGTGCGCTGGCCAGACAGTTA
TGCACAGGCCAGGCGGGTTTTAAGAGTTTTAATAAGTTTTAAAGAGTTTTAGGCGGAAAAATCGCCTTTT
TTCTCTTTTATATCAGTCACTTACATGTGTGACCGGTTCCCAATGTACGGCTTTGGGTTCCCAATGTACG
GGTTCCGGTTCCCAATGTACGGCTTTGGGTTCCCAATGTACGTGCTATCCACAGGAAAGAGACCTTTTCG
ACCTTTTTCCCCTGCTAGGGCAATTTGCCCTAGCATCTGCTCCGTACATTAGGAACCGGCGGATGCTTCG
CCCTCGATCAGGTTGCGGTAGCGCATGACTAGGATCGGGCCAGCCTGCCCCGCCTCCTCCTTCAAATCGT
ACTCCGGCAGGTCATTTGACCCGATCAGCTTGCGCACGGTGAAACAGAACTTCTTGAACTCTCCGGCGCT
GCCACTGCGTTCGTAGATCGTCTTGAACAACCATCTGGCTTCTGCCTTGCCTGCGGCGCGGCGTGCCAGG
CGGTAGAGAAAACGGCCGATGCCGGGATCGATCAAAAAGTAATCGGGGTGAACCGTCAGCACGTCCGGGT
TCTTGCCTTCTGTGATCTCGCGGTACATCCAATCAGCTAGCTCGATCTCGATGTACTCCGGCCGCCCGGT
TTCGCTCTTTACGATCTTGTAGCGGCTAATCAAGGCTTCACCCTCGGATACCGTCACCAGGCGGCCGTTC
TTGGCCTTCTTCGTACGCTGCATGGCAACGTGCGTGGTGTTTAACCGAATGCAGGTTTCTACCAGGTCGT
CTTTCTGCTTTCCGCCATCGGCTCGCCGGCAGAACTTGAGTACGTCCGCAACGTGTGGACGGAACACGCG
GCCGGGCTTGTCTCCCTTCCCTTCCCGGTATCGGTTCATGGATTCGGTTAGATGGGAAACCGCCATCAGT
ACCAGGTCGTAATCCCACACACTGGCCATGCCGGCCGGCCCTGCGGAAACCTCTACGTGCCCGTCTGGAA
GCTCGTAGCGGATCACCTCGCCAGCTCGTCGGTCACGCTTCGACAGACGGAAAACGGCCACGTCCATGAT
GCTGCGACTATCGCGGGTGCCCACGTCATAGAGCATCGGAACGAAAAAATCTGGTTGCTCGTCGCCCTTG
GGCGGCTTCCTAATCGACGGCGCACCGGCTGCCGGCGGTTGCCGGGATTCTTTGCGGATTCGATCAGCGG
CCGCTTGCCACGATTCACCGGGGCGTGCTTCTGCCTCGATGCGTTGCCGCTGGGCGGCCTGCGCGGCCTT
CAACTTCTCCACCAGGTCATCACCCAGCGCCGCGCCGGTTTGTACCGGGCCGGATGGTTTGCGACCGCTC
ACGCCGATTCCTCGGGCTTGGGGGTTCCAGTGCCATTGCAGGGCCGGCAGGCAACCCAGCCGCTTACGCC
TGGCCAACCGCCCGTTCCTCCACACATGGGGCATTCCACGGCGTCGGTGCCTGGTTGTTCTTGATTTTCC
ATGCCGCCTCCTTTAGCCGCTAAAATTCATCTACTCATTTATTCATTTGCTCATTTACTCTGGTAGCTGC
GCGATGTATTCAGATAGCAGCTCGGTAATGGTCTTGCCTTGGCGTACCGCGTACATCTTCAGCTTGGTGT
GATCCTCCGCCGGCAACTGAAAGTTGACCCGCTTCACGGCTGGCGTGTCTGCCAGGCTGGCCAACGTTGC
AGCCTTGCTGCTGCGTGCGCTCGGACGGCCGGCACTTAGCGTGTTTGTGCTTTTGCTCATTTTCTCTTTA
CCTCATTAACTCAAATGAGTTTTGATTTAATTTCAGCGGCCAGCGCCTGGACCTCGCGGGCAGCGTCGCC
CTCGGGTTCTGATTCAAGAACGGTTGTGCCGGCGGCGGCAGTGCCTGGGTAGCTCACGCGCTGCGTGATA
CGGGACTCAAGAATGGGCAGCTCGTACCCGGCCAGCGCCTCGGCAACCTCACCGCCGATGCGCGTGCCTT
TGATCGCCCGCGACACGACAAAGGCCGCTTGTAGCCTTCCATCCGTGACCTCAATGCGCTGCTTAACCAG
CTCCACCAGGTCGGCGGTGGCCCATATGTCGTAAGGGCTTGGCTGCACCGGAATCAGCACGAAGTCGGCT
GCCTTGATCGCGGACACAGCCAAGTCCGCCGCCTGGGGCGCTCCGTCGATCACTACGAAGTCGCGCCGGC
CGATGGCCTTCACGTCGCGGTCAATCGTCGGGCGGTCGATGCCGACAACGGTTAGCGGTTGATCTTCCCG
CACGGCCGCCCAATCGCGGGCACTGCCCTGGGGATCGGAATCGACTAACAGAACATCGGCCCCGGCGAGT
TGCAGGGCGCGGGCTAGATGGGTTGCGATGGTCGTCTTGCCTGACCCGCCTTTCTGGTTAAGTACAGCGA
TAACCTTCATGCGTTCCCCTTGCGTATTTGTTTATTTACTCATCGCATCATATACGCAGCGACCGCATGA
CGCAAGCTGTTTTACTCAAATACACATCACCTTTTTAGACGGCGGCGCTCGGTTTCTTCAGCGGCCAAGC
TGGCCGGCCAGGCCGCCAGCTTGGCATCAGACAAACCGGCCAGGATTTCATGCAGCCGCACGGTTGAGAC
GTGCGCGGGCGGCTCGAACACGTACCCGGCCGCGATCATCTCCGCCTCGATCTCTTCGGTAATGAAAAAC
GGTTCGTCCTGGCCGTCCTGGTGCGGTTTCATGCTTGTTCCTCTTGGCGTTCATTCTCGGCGGCCGCCAG
GGCGTCGGCCTCGGTCAATGCGTCCTCACGGAAGGCACCGCGCCGCCTGGCCTCGGTGGGCGTCACTTCC
TCGCTGCGCTCAAGTGCGCGGTACAGGGTCGAGCGATGCACGCCAAGCAGTGCAGCCGCCTCTTTCACGG
TGCGGCCTTCCTGGTCGATCAGCTCGCGGGCGTGCGCGATCTGTGCCGGGGTGAGGGTAGGGCGGGGGCC
AAACTTCACGCCTCGGGCCTTGGCGGCCTCGCGCCCGCTCCGGGTGCGGTCGATGATTAGGGAACGCTCG
AACTCGGCAATGCCGGCGAACACGGTCAACACCATGCGGCCGGCCGGCGTGGTGGTGTCGGCCCACGGCT
CTGCCAGGCTACGCAGGCCCGCGCCGGCCTCCTGGATGCGCTCGGCAATGTCCAGTAGGTCGCGGGTGCT
GCGGGCCAGGCGGTCTAGCCTGGTCACTGTCACAACGTCGCCAGGGCGTAGGTGGTCAAGCATCCTGGCC
AGCTCCGGGCGGTCGCGCCTGGTGCCGGTGATCTTCTCGGAAAACAGCTTGGTGCAGCCGGCCGCGTGCA
GTTCGGCCCGTTGGTTGGTCAAGTCCTGGTCGTCGGTGCTGACGCGGGCATAGCCCAGCAGGCCAGCGGC
GGCGCTCTTGTTCATGGCGTAATGTCTCCGGTTCTAGTCGCAAGTATTCTACTTTATGCGACTAAAACAC
GCGACAAGAAAACGCCAGGAAAAGGGCAGGGCGGCAGCCTGTCGCGTAACTTAGGACTTGTGCGACATGT
CGTTTTCAGAAGACGGCTGCACTGAACGTCAGAAGCCGACTGCACTATAGCAGCGGAGGGGTTGGATCAA
AGTACTTTGATCCCGAGGGGAACCCTGTGGTTGGCATGCACATACAAATGGACGAACGGATAAACCTTTT
CACGCCCTTTTAAATATCCGATTATTCTAATAAACGCTCTTTTCTCTTAGGTTTACCCGCCAATATATCC
TGTCAAACACTGATAGTTTAAACTGAAGGCGGGAAACGACAATCTGATCCAAGCTCAAGCTGCTCTAGCA
CCCAGTCACGACGTTGTAAAACGACGGCCAGTGCCAGATCTGTTAACCCACATATCATACGTGTTTGTCC
GTCTGGCCCTGTTCGGACATAATTTGTACTTTCCTAATAAAGCTAATGAATATCCATATAAGGCAACTGC
ATGGCTAGTGTGAACGCCCCCTTTGTGCCATTCAATTTGGAGACTTATAAAAAGGACGTCCGCTCGCCCC
CCCGGACGTGATTCCATCTCACCTTTTGTTTGCCAACCAAATCGTTTACACAGGTCTTCTTCATCGCCTG
AAGACCGAATAACCTTTTTTTGTTTGGCACTCGACTCTCTTGCTTGCAATCAAACCCTCCACTCCTCTCT
CTTTTTTGTTTTTTTGAGAATCTATAACCCTTAAGATGGTGAGCAAGGGCGAGGAGCTGTTCACCGGGGT
GGTGCCCATCCTGGTCGAGCTGGACGGCGACGTAAACGGCCACAAGTTCAGCGTCCGCGGCGAGGGCGAG
GGCGATGCCACCAACGGCAAGCTGACCCTGAAGTTCATCTGCACCACCGGCAAGCTGCCCGTGCCCTGGC
CCACCCTCGTGACCACCTTCGGCTACGGCGTGGCCTGCTTCAGCCGCTACCCCGACCACATGAAGCAGCA
CGACTTCTTCAAGTCCGCCATGCCCGAAGGCTACGTCCAGGAGCGCACCATCTCTTTCAAGGACGACGGT
ACCTACAAGACCCGCGCCGAGGTGAAGTTCGAGGGCGACACCCTGGTGAACCGCATCGAGCTGAAGGGCA
TCGACTTCAAGGAGGACGGCAACATCCTGGGGCACAAGCTGGAGTACAACTTCAACAGCCACTACGTCTA
TATCACGGCCGACAAGCAGAAGAACTGCATCAAGGCTAACTTCAAGATCCGCCACAACGTTGAGGACGGC
AGCGTGCAGCTCGCCGACCACTACCAGCAGAACACCCCCATCGGCGACGGCCCCGTGCTGCTGCCCGACA
ACCACTACCTGAGCCATCAGTCCAAGCTGAGCAAAGACCCCAACGAGAAGCGCGATCACATGGTCCTGCT
GGAGTTCGTGACCGCCGCCGGGATTACACATGGCATGGACGAGCTGTACAAGGGATCCTCCGGACTCAGA
TCTCGAGTGCGTGAGTGTATCTCTATCCATGTCGGCCAGGCCGGTGTTCAAATTGGTAATGCCTGCTGGG
AGCTGTACTGTCTCGAGCACGGCATCCAGCCTGATGGTCAGATGCCCTCGGACAAGACCATTGGTGGTGG
CGACGACTCCTTCAACACCTTCTTCTCTGAGACTGGTGCTGGAAAGCACGTTCCCCGTACTGTGTTTGTC
GACCTTGAGCCAACTGTTGTTGATGAGGTCCGTACTGGCACTTATCGTCAGCTGTTCCATCCTGAGCAGC
TGATTACCGGAAAGGAAGATGCTGCCAACAACTATGCTCGTGGTCACTACACCATTGGCAAGGAAATCGT
AGATCTGGTTCTCGATCGTATCCGAAAACTTGCCGACAACTGTACTGGTCTGCAAGGTTTCCTTGTCTTC
CACTCCTTTGGTGGTGGTACTGGTTCTGGTTTTGGTGCTCTGTTGCTCGAGCGTCTTTCTGTCGACTATG
GCAAAAAGTCCAAGCTGGAGTTTTCCGTGTATCCCGCTCCTCAAGTGTCCACTGCTGTTGTTGAGCCCTA
CAACTCTATCCTGACCACTCACACCACCCTTGAGCACTCTGACTGTGCCTTCATGGTTGATAACGAAGCC
ATCTACGATATCTGTCGCCGCAACCTTGACATTGAGCGTCCCACTTATACCAATCTCAATCGTTTGATTG
CTCAGGTTGTGTCGTCCATCACTGCTTCGCTTCGTTTTGATGGTTCTCTCAATGTCGATTTGACCGAGTT
CCAGACCAACTTGGTTCCCTATCCCCGTATCCATTTCCCACTGGTTACCTATGCTCCCGTCATTTCCGCC
GAGAAGGCTTATCACGAGCAACTTACTGTTGCCGAGATTACCTACTCGTGCTTCGAGCCTGCTAACCAGA
TGGTTAAATGTGATCCCCGTCACGGAAAATACATGGCTTGCTGTCTTCTTTACCGTGGTGATGTTGTCCC
CAAGGACGTCAATGCTGCCATTGCCACCATCAAGACCAAGCGTACCATTCAGTTTGTTGATTGGTGTCCA
ACTGGTTTCAAGGTTGGTATCAACTACCAGCCACCTACTGTTGTTCCTGGTGGTGATCTTGCCAAGGTTC
AGCGTGCTGTTTGCATGTTGTCCAACACCACCGCCATTGCCGAAGCATGGGCTCGTCTCGATCACAAGTT
CGATCTCATGTACGCCAAGCGTGCCTTTGTTCACTGGTATGTTGGTGAAGGTATGGAAGAGGGTGAATTT
TCCGAGGCTCGTGAGGATCTGGCTGCTCTTGAGAAGGACTACGAGGAGGTTGGTACCGACTCTGTTGAGG
GTGAGGAAGAAGAGGCTGAGGAGTATTAGATCAATCATAGTACCTCCTCTCTTGATTGCAGCAAGGGTTA
GAGGACCTCCTTTCTCTGTATAAAATTTGTTCTTGAATAAGAGGACGTGATACCAGTTACATTCTTCTCT
GCTTTTAATTCCAAATGCCTACCCCCCGGAATCATGGACACGTTCAATGATTTACCAATAGATGTATGCA
TTTTGAAGGGAATAAGTGTTTTGGTATGAGGCGAATTATAGCTGCTAGATCACCATTGGCATACCAATTG
CCTAGGTTTTATGCTCCAAGCGGAGACGATGAGGCCGATATTACAGTGGCTTAGTAGCGTGTACAATATT
TCCATAAAAGGCTACATGGTGAGTTTTTCACGTGACCGTAATTAGTCCCAATTAGGCTTTATTGTATATT
GCTACTAAGCATCGTTAAATGACCTGCTCGAAGCTTCGTCTATAAAAGGCGGGCGTGTGTGCGCTTCCCC
CGCTACGTCTTTTTCACAAACACTTTGCGACTTGACCAAGACCTTTCACCCGCACCACTCTCATCCATCA
CACACACAAGTCGACATGGGAAGCGGAGCTACTAACTTCAGCCTGCTGAAGCAGGCTGGAGACGTGGAGG
AGAACCCTGGACCTGGAAGCGGAGAGGGCAGAGGAAGTCTGCTAACATGCGGTGACGTCGAGGAGAATCC
TGGACCTACCGAGCTCGGATCTACCATGGGTAAAAAGCCTGAACTCACCGCGACGTCTGTCGAGAAGTTT
CTGATCGAAAAGTTCGACAGCGTCTCCGACCTGATGCAGCTCTCGGAGGGCGAAGAATCTCGTGCTTTCA
GCTTCGATGTAGGAGGGCGTGGATATGTCCTGCGGGTAAATAGCTGCGCCGATGGTTTCTACAAAGATCG
TTATGTTTATCGGCACTTTGCATCGGCCGCGCTCCCGATTCCGGAAGTGCTTGACATTGGGGAATTCAGC
GAGAGCCTGACCTATTGCATCTCCCGCCGTGCACAGGGTGTCACGTTGCAAGACCTGCCTGAAACCGAAC
TGCCCGCTGTTCTGCAGCCGGTCGCGGAGGCCATGGATGCGATCGCTGCGGCCGATCTTAGCCAGACGAG
CGGGTTCGGCCCATTCGGACCGCAAGGAATCGGTCAATACACTACATGGCGTGATTTCATATGCGCGATT
GCTGATCCCCATGTGTATCACTGGCAAACTGTGATGGACGACACCGTCAGTGCGTCCGTCGCGCAGGCTC
TCGATGAGCTGATGCTTTGGGCCGAGGACTGCCCCGAAGTCCGGCACCTCGTGCACGCGGATTTCGGCTC
CAACAATGTCCTGACGGACAATGGCCGCATAACAGCGGTCATTGACTGGAGCGAGGCGATGTTCGGGGAT
TCCCAATACGAGGTCGCCAACATCTTCTTCTGGAGGCCGTGGTTGGCTTGTATGGAGCAGCAGACGCGCT
ACTTCGAGCGGAGGCATCCGGAGCTTGCAGGATCGCCGCGGCTCCGGGCGTATATGCTCCGCATTGGTCT
TGACCAACTCTATCAGAGCTTGGTTGACGGCAATTTCGATGATGCAGCTTGGGCGCAGGGTCGATGCGAC
GCAATCGTCCGATCCGGAGCCGGGACTGTCGGGCGTACACAAATCGCCCGCAGAAGCGCGGCCGTCTGGA
CCGATGGCTGTGTAGAAGTACTCGCCGATAGTGGAAACCGACGCCCCAGCACTCGTCCGAGGGCAAAGGA
ATAATGGCGCGCCTATATAAACTCATTTACTTATGTAGGAATAAAGAGTATCATCTTTCAAAGAGCTCGA
TATCTTAATTAAGAATTCGTAATCATGTCATAGCTGTTTCCTGTGTGAAAATTCGGCGTTAATTCAGTAC
ATTAAAAACGTCCGCAATGTGTTATTAAGTTGTCTAAGCGTCAATTTGTTTACACCACAATATATCCTGC
CACCAGCCAGCCAACAGCTCCCCGACCGGCAGCTCGGCACAAAATCACCACTCGATACAGGCAGCCCATC
AGTCCGGGACGGCGTCAGCGGGAGAGCCGTTGTAAGGCGGCAGACTTTGCTCATGTTACCGATGCTATTC
GGAAGAACGGCAACTAAGCTGCCGGGTTTGAAACACGGATGATCTCGCGGAGGGTAGCATGTTGATTGTA
ACGATGACAGAGCGTTGCTGCCTGTGATCACCGCGGTTTCAAAATCGGCTCCGTCGATACTATGTTATAC
GCCAACTTTGAAAACAACTTTGAAAAGCTGTTTTCTGGTATTTAAGGTTTTAGAATGCAAGGAACAGTGA
ATTGGAGTTCGTCTTGTTATAATTAGCTTCTTGGGGTATCTTTAAATACTGTAGAAAAGAGGAAGGAAAT
AATAAATGGCTAAAATGAGAATATCACCGGAATTGAAAAAACTGATCGAAAAATACCGCTGCGTAAAAGA
TACGGAAGGAATGTCTCCTGCTAAGGTATATAAGCTGGTGGGAGAAAATGAAAACCTATATTTAAAAATG
ACGGACAGCCGGTATAAAGGGACCACCTATGATGTGGAACGGGAAAAGGACATGATGCTATGGCTGGAAG
GAAAGCTGCCTGTTCCAAAGGTCCTGCACTTTGAACGGCATGATGGCTGGAGCAATCTGCTCATGAGTGA
GGCCGATGGCGTCCTTTGCTCGGAAGAGTATGAAGATGAACAAAGCCCTGAAAAGATTATCGAGCTGTAT
GCGGAGTGCATCAGGCTCTTTCACTCCATCGACATATCGGATTGTCCCTATACGAATAGCTTAGACAGCC
GCTTAGCCGAATTGGATTACTTACTGAATAACGATCTGGCCGATGTGGATTGCGAAAACTGGGAAGAAGA
CACTCCATTTAAAGATCCGCGCGAGCTGTATGATTTTTTAAAGACGGAAAAGCCCGAAGAGGAACTTGTC
TTTTCCCACGGCGACCTGGGAGACAGCAACATCTTTGTGAAAGATGGCAAAGTAAGTGGCTTTATTGATC
TTGGGAGAAGCGGCAGGGCGGACAAGTGGTATGACATTGCCTTCTGCGTCCGGTCGATCAGGGAGGATAT
CGGGGAAGAACAGTATGTCGAGCTATTTTTTGACTTACTGGGGATCAAGCCTGATTGGGAGAAAATAAAA
TATTATATTTTACTGGATGAATTGTTTTAGTACCTAGGGAAGGTGCGAATAAGCGGGGAAATTCTTCTCG
GCTGACTCAGTCATTTCATTTCTTCATGTTTGAGCCGATTTTTTCTCCCGTAAATGCCTTGAATCAGCCT
ATTTAGACCGTTTCTTCGCCATTTAAGGCGTTATCCCCAGTTTTTA
[978 nt withheld, positions 10827-11804]
GATGAACCCTGTTCTATGGCTCCAGATGACAAACATGATCTCATATCAGGGACTTGTTCGCACCTTCCCT
AGAATGCATGACCAAAATCCCTTAACGTGAGTTTTCGTTCCACTGAGCGTCAGACCCCGTAGAAAAGATC
AAAGGATCTTC
Features (pLannotate 1.2.2; 17 found; start..end, strand, type, name):
      1..589     +  rep_origin     ori: high-copy-number ColE1/pMB1/pBR322/pUC origin of replication
    775..915     -  misc_feature   bom: basis of mobility region from pBR322
   1017..1056    -  CDS            rop (fragment): Rop protein, which maintains plasmids at low copy number; rop
   1259..1453    -  rep_origin     pVS1 oriV: origin of replication for the Pseudomonas plasmid pVS1 (Heeb et al., 2000)
   1519..2592    -  CDS            pVS1 RepA: replication protein from the Pseudomonas plasmid pVS1 (Heeb et al., 2000)
   3021..3650    -  CDS            pVS1 StaA: stability protein from the Pseudomonas plasmid pVS1 (Heeb et al., 2000)
   4210..4611    -  CDS            Y4CG_SINFN (fragment): Protein inferred from homology: Swiss-Prot protein existence level 3. From Sinorhizobium fredii (strain NBRC 101917 / NGR234).
   4951..4975    -  misc_feature   RB T-DNA repeat: right border repeat from nopaline C58 T-DNA
   5041..5073    -  CDS            lacZα (fragment): LacZα fragment of β-galactosidase; lacZ fragment
   5426..6142    +  CDS            mClover3: mClover3 is a basic (constitutively fluorescent) green/yellow fluorescent protein published in 2016, derived from Aequorea victoria. It is reported to be a rapidly-maturing monomer with high acid sensitivity.
   6149..6167    +  misc_feature   MCS (fragment): multiple cloning site
   6170..7516    +  CDS            TUBA1A: TBA1A_HUMAN - Also known as TUBA3. Experimental evidence at protein level: Swiss-Prot protein existence level 1. Tubulin is the major constituent of microtubules. It binds two moles of GTP, one at an exchangeable site on the beta chain and one at a non-exchangeable site on the alpha chain. From Homo sapiens (Human).
   8222..9243    +  CDS            HygR (fragment): aminoglycoside phosphotransferase from E. coli; aph(4)-Ia; confers resistance to hygromycin
   9428..9452    -  misc_feature   LB T-DNA repeat: left border repeat from nopaline C58 T-DNA
   9876..10670   +  CDS            KanR: aminoglycoside phosphotransferase; aphA-3; confers resistance to kanamycin
  10827..11804   -  CDS            insH10 (sequence withheld): INH10_ECOLI - Protein inferred from homology: Swiss-Prot protein existence level 3. Involved in the transposition of the insertion sequence IS5. From Escherichia coli (strain K12).
  11803..11871   +  CDS            yghO (fragment) (sequence partly withheld): YGHO_ECOLI - Experimental evidence at transcript level: Swiss-Prot protein existence level 2. From Escherichia coli (strain K12).
