[The description below was written by a language model from this plasmid's Addgene catalogue record and pLannotate feature annotations shown in this document.]
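Description:
pEM102 is an Agrobacterium binary plasmid built on the pCAMBIA1300 backbone and designed to deliver a fluorescent tubulin reporter into chytrid fungi by T-DNA transfer. The backbone carries a high-copy ColE1/pUC-type origin with the pBR322 bom region for propagation in E. coli, plus the pVS1 oriV, RepA and StaA functions that support replication and stable maintenance in Agrobacterium. Bacterial selection is by a kanamycin resistance gene (aphA-3) located outside the T-DNA. The sequenced record of about 12 kb also shows an IS5 transposase gene (insH10) and a short yghO fragment next to KanR. These E. coli-derived sequences are not part of the described design and may reflect an insertion-sequence hop into the backbone of the sequenced clone.

Between the nopaline-type right and left border repeats sits the roughly 4.2 kb synthesized payload, which comprises two expression units. In the first, a Spizellomyces punctatus alpha-tubulin promoter drives mClover3 fused through a short linker to the N terminus of Batrachochytrium dendrobatidis alpha-tubulin, followed by a B. dendrobatidis tubulin terminator. The annotation software labels this coding sequence as human TUBA1A, which is a homology-based match rather than its true origin. The second unit, according to the insert name, uses an H2B promoter with P2A and T2A self-cleaving peptide sequences upstream of the hygromycin phosphotransferase gene and a synthetic terminator, and it provides hygromycin selection of transformants. The promoters, terminators and 2A elements are named in the catalogue entry but are not individually annotated in the feature table. The construct is suited to live imaging of microtubules in transformed chytrid cells, consistent with the associated study of chytrid cellularization.
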