Addgene plasmid #250585: pEM102
Purpose: AlphaTUBpr-mClover3-BdenAlphaTUB-BdTUBter
Depositing lab: Lillian Fritz-Laylin. Depositing organization: University of Massachusetts, Amherst. Publication: Cellularization in chytrid fungi uses distinct mechanisms from conventional cytokinesis and cellularization in animals and yeast. Medina EM, Elting MW, Fritz-Laylin L. Curr Biol. 2026 Jan 19;36(2):338-354.e5. doi: 10.1016/j.cub.2025.11.048. Epub 2025 Dec 15. PubMed 41401808.
Backbone
  Vector backbone: pCAMBIA1300
  Vector type: Agrobacterium binary plasmid
  Selectable markers: Hygromycin
Growth in bacteria
  Bacterial resistance: Kanamycin, 50 μg/mL
  Growth temperature: 37°C
  Growth strain: DH5alpha
  Copy number: High Copy
Gene/Insert
  Gene/Insert name: SpunaTubpr-mClover3-Bden-aTub-BdenaTubter:H2Bpr-P2A-T2A-HygR-Synther8
  Species: Spizellomyces punctatus, Batrachochytrium dendrobatidis
  Insert size (bp): 4215
  Tag / fusion protein: mClover3 (N terminal on insert)
Resource information
  A portion of this plasmid was derived from a plasmid made by: Gene Synthesis
Terms and licenses: Academic/Nonprofit Terms; Industry Terms: Not Available to Industry
Depositor comments: Please visit https://doi.org/10.1101/2025.01.30.635136 for bioRxiv preprint.
How to cite: pEM102 was a gift from Lillian Fritz-Laylin (Addgene plasmid # 250585 ; http://n2t.net/addgene:250585 ; RRID:Addgene_250585)
